Addgene plasmid #235901: pME_Cp_0_4_026_Arg9-marker
Purpose: N-acetyl ornithine aminotransferase selection gene, codon optimized for Chlamydomonas reinhardtii
Depositing lab: Tobias Erb. Depositing organization: Max Planck Institute for Terrestrial Microbiology. Publication: A modular high-throughput approach for advancing synthetic biology in the chloroplast of Chlamydomonas. Inckemann RM, Chotel T, Burgis M, Brinkmann CK, Andreas L, Baumann J, Sharma P, Klose M, Barrett J, Ries F, Paczia N, Glatter T, Mackinder LCM, Willmund F, Erb TJ. Nat Plants. 2025 Nov;11(11):2332-2349. doi: 10.1038/s41477-025-02126-2. Epub 2025 Nov 3. PubMed 41184475.
Backbone
  Vector backbone: pME_Cp_UAV_GFP
  Backbone size w/o insert (bp): 2101
  Vector type: Synthetic Biology
Growth in bacteria
  Bacterial resistance: Chloramphenicol, 25 μg/mL
  Growth temperature: 37°C
  Growth strain: DH5alpha
  Copy number: High Copy
Gene/Insert
  Gene/Insert name: Arg9-marker
  Species: Chlamydomonas reinhardtii
  Insert size (bp): 1385
  Cloning method: Restriction Enzyme; 5′ cloning site BsaI (destroyed during cloning); 3′ cloning site BsaI (destroyed during cloning)
  Sequencing primers: 5′ CGTATCACGAGGCAGAATTTC; 3′ CCTGCATAACGCGAAGTAATC
Terms and licenses: Academic/Nonprofit Terms; Industry Terms: Not Available to Industry
Depositor comments: Please visit https://doi.org/10.1101/2024.05.08.593163 for bioRxiv preprint.
How to cite: pME_Cp_0_4_026_Arg9-marker was a gift from Tobias Erb (Addgene plasmid # 235901 ; http://n2t.net/addgene:235901 ; RRID:Addgene_235901)
