[The description below was written by a language model from this plasmid's Addgene catalogue record and pLannotate feature annotations shown in this document.]
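Description:
pME_Cp_0_4_026_Arg9-marker is a small (about 3.5 kb) synthetic-biology part plasmid from a modular cloning toolkit built for engineering the chloroplast of Chlamydomonas reinhardtii. It is based on the pME_Cp_UAV_GFP backbone, into which the insert was placed by BsaI-based cloning; both BsaI cloning sites are recorded as destroyed in the process. The backbone name suggests a GFP-bearing acceptor vector whose placeholder is replaced by the part, although the record does not spell this out. The plasmid is maintained in E. coli through a high-copy ColE1/pUC-type origin and selected with chloramphenicol, with the cat gene driven by its own promoter and followed by a lambda t0 terminator.

The payload is a roughly 1.4 kb Arg9 marker sequence encoding N-acetyl ornithine aminotransferase, an arginine-biosynthesis enzyme, codon optimized for Chlamydomonas reinhardtii. Automated annotation labels this open reading frame as a fragment of the homologous Arabidopsis acetylornithine aminotransferase (WIN1/ARGD), which reflects protein similarity rather than the stated source. The coding sequence lies on the reverse strand between BioBrick prefix and suffix sequences, and the insert region is insulated by bacterial transcription terminators, including a his operon terminator. No promoter, untranslated regions or terminator for expression in the alga are annotated around the gene, consistent with a stand-alone coding part meant to be combined with separate regulatory parts in later assembly steps. According to the stated purpose, it serves as a selection gene; the record does not specify the recipient strain or selection conditions.
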