Features (pLannotate 1.2.2; 9 found; start..end, strand, type, name):
    137..194     -  terminator     his operon terminator: This putative transcriptin terminator from the E. coli his operon has a 2-bp deletion introduced during synthesis. Its efficiency has not been determined.
    195..214     -  misc_feature   BioBrick suffix: universal suffix for all parts
    254..1465    -  CDS            WIN1 (fragment): ARGD_ARATH - Experimental evidence at protein level: Swiss-Prot protein existence level 1. Involved in the biosynthesis of citrulline (By similarity). Essential gene that modulates defense response to pathogenic bacteria, conferring susceptibility and repressing salicylic acid (SA) accumulation. From Arabidopsis thaliana (Mouse-ear cress).
   1632..1653    -  misc_feature   BioBrick prefix: BioBrick prefix for parts that do not start with "ATG"
   1656..1699    +  terminator     bacterial terminator: putative bacterial transcription terminator
   1785..1882    +  promoter       cat promoter: promoter of the E. coli cat gene encoding chloramphenicol acetyltransferase
   1883..2539    +  CDS            cat: CAT_ECOLX - Experimental evidence at protein level: Swiss-Prot protein existence level 1. This enzyme is an effector of chloramphenicol resistance in bacteria. From Escherichia coli. This protein is used as a marker in many commonly used cloning vectors, such as pACYC184.
   2563..2657    +  terminator     lambda t0 terminator: transcription terminator from phage lambda
   2840..3428    +  rep_origin     ori: high-copy-number ColE1/pMB1/pBR322/pUC origin of replication
>Addgene plasmid #235901 | pME_Cp_0_4_026_Arg9-marker | addgene full sequence | sequence record 471484 | Addgene NGS Result
TGTTCTTTCCTGCGTTATCCCCTGATTCTGTGGATAACCGTATTACCGCCTTTGAGTGAGCTGATACCGC
TCGCCGCAGCCGAACGACCGAGCGCAGCGAGTCAGTGAGCGAGGAAGCCTGCATAACGCGAAGTAATCTT
TTCGGTTTTAAAGAAAAAGGGCAGGGTGGTGACACCTTGCCCTTTTTTGCCGGACTGCAGCGGCCGCTAC
TAGTCGCGATGAGTGGTCTCAAAGCTTTTGGAGCAACTTTATTTAAAGCTGCAGCTAAAACTTCACAAGC
AGTATCAATTTCAGCGTCTGTAACTACTAAAGGTGGAACTAAACGAATAACATCACCTTTACCTGCAGTA
ATTGCCATAACACCCATATCACGAGCTGCATCAACTACTGGACCTGCCATCATATCTAATTGTACACCAA
CTAATAAACCAACACCACGAACTTCTTGTACATGAGGGTTACCAGCCATTGTACGACGTAAACCAGCACG
TAAACGTTCACCTTTAGCTTCAACTGCAGCTAAAAAAGCTGGTGAGTTAATAATATCAAATACTGAACAA
GCTACATGACATACTAAAGGATTACCTGCAAATGTACTACCGTGATCACCAGGTTTCATTACATCAGCAA
CGTGTTGTTTTAATAAAACTGTACCAATAGGTAAACCACCAGCTAATGGTTTAGCTAATGTCATCATGTC
TGGTTCTACACCGAATAATTGGTGACCCCATAATTTACCTGTACGACCTAAACCACATTGTACTTCATCA
AATACTAATAAAGCACCAGCTTCATCACATAATTGACGTAAACCTTTTAAAAATGCTTGTGTAGATGGTG
TAACACCACCTTCACCTTGAACAGGTTCTACAAAAACAGCTGCTGTTTTACCTTTTTTAATAACTGCAGC
TGCACTTTCTAAGTTATTATATTCTGCTAATTGATGACCAGGCATCATTGGATAGAATGGTGTTTTATAT
TGTTCTTTATATGTTAATGCTAAAGCACCCATTGTACGACCGTGAAAACATGATGTAAATGATACTAATT
CATATGGAGCTACTGCACCACCATCATATGGGTCAATACCAGCACGTACACGAGCCCATTTACGAGCGAA
TTTAATAGCACCTTCATTTGCTTCTGTACCTGTATTACAAAAGAAAGCTTTGTCTGCGAAACTATTTTCT
ACTAAACGTTTTGCTAATTCAACTTGTGGTTGTGTGTGGTATAAATTTGATGTATGAGCTAATTTTTCAG
CTTGTTCTACTAAAGCTGCATACCATTGTGAATCTGAGTGACCTAATGCATTAACTGCAATACCTGCAGC
CATATCAATATATTCTTTACCTTCTACGTCCCACATTTTAGCACCTTTACCGTGAGAAATTACAACTGGA
GCACGACCATATGTTTGTAAAACATATTTAGATTCATCAGCAATAACTTGTTTAGTGAAAGCTGCATCTT
TAGGTGTTGGTTTACTTGAAGTTAAACCTTTGAATAATGAAGCAGGGTTGAATGTTAATGCAGCACGAGG
AGCAACAGCTAATTGACGAGCACGTTTAGGTTGAGCTGCAGCTGCACGACCTTGATGTTGTTGTAATTGT
GCCATTCGAGACCACTCATCGCTCTAGAAGCGGCCGCGAATTCCAGAAATCATCCTTAGCGAAAGCTAAG
GATTTTTTTTATCTGAAATTCTGCCTCGTGATACGCCTATTTTTATAGGTTAATGTCATGATAATAATGG
TTTCTTAGACGTCAGGTGGCACTCGAGTTGATCGGGCACGTAAGAGGTTCCAACTTTCACCATAATGAAA
TAAGATCACTACCGGGCGTATTTTTTGAGTTATCGAGATTTTCAGGAGCTAAGGAAGCTAAAATGGAGAA
AAAAATCACTGGATATACCACCGTTGATATATCCCAATGGCATCGTAAAGAACATTTTGAGGCATTTCAG
TCAGTTGCTCAATGTACCTATAACCAGACCGTTCAGCTGGATATTACGGCCTTTTTAAAGACCGTAAAGA
AAAATAAGCACAAGTTTTATCCGGCCTTTATTCACATTCTTGCCCGCCTGATGAATGCTCATCCGGAATT
TCGTATGGCAATGAAAGACGGTGAGCTGGTGATATGGGATAGTGTTCACCCTTGTTACACCGTTTTCCAT
GAGCAAACTGAAACGTTTTCATCACTCTGGAGTGAATACCACGACGATTTCCGGCAGTTTCTACACATAT
ATTCGCAAGATGTGGCGTGTTACGGTGAAAACCTGGCCTATTTCCCTAAAGGGTTTATTGAGAATATGTT
TTTCGTATCAGCCAATCCCTGGGTGAGTTTCACCAGTTTTGATTTAAACGTGGCCAATATGGACAACTTC
TTCGCCCCCGTTTTCACCATGGGCAAATATTATACGCAAGGCGACAAGGTGCTGATGCCGCTGGCGATTC
AGGTTCATCATGCCGTTTGTGATGGCTTCCATGTCGGCAGAATGCTTAATGAATTACAACAGTACTGCGA
CGAGTGGCAGGGCGGGGCGTAATTTGATATCGAGCTCGCTTGGACTCCTGTTGATAGATCCAGTAATGAC
CTCAGAACTCCATCTGGATTTGTTCAGAACGCTCGGTTGCCGCCGGGCGTTTTTTATTGGTGAGAATCCA
AGCCTCGAGCTGTCAGACCAAGTTTACTCATATATACTTTAGATTGATTTAAAACTTCATTTTTAATTTA
AAAGGATCTAGGTGAAGATCCTTTTTGATAATCTCATGACCAAAATCCCTTAACGTGAGTTTTCGTTCCA
CTGAGCGTCAGACCCCGTAGAAAAGATCAAAGGATCTTCTTGAGATCCTTTTTTTCTGCGCGTAATCTGC
TGCTTGCAAACAAAAAAACCACCGCTACCAGCGGTGGTTTGTTTGCCGGATCAAGAGCTACCAACTCTTT
TTCCGAAGGTAACTGGCTTCAGCAGAGCGCAGATACCAAATACTGTTCTTCTAGTGTAGCCGTAGTTAGG
CCACCACTTCAAGAACTCTGTAGCACCGCCTACATACCTCGCTCTGCTAATCCTGTTACCAGTGGCTGCT
GCCAGTGGCGATAAGTCGTGTCTTACCGGGTTGGACTCAAGACGATAGTTACCGGATAAGGCGCAGCGGT
CGGGCTGAACGGGGGGTTCGTGCACACAGCCCAGCTTGGAGCGAACGACCTACACCGAACTGAGATACCT
ACAGCGTGAGCTATGAGAAAGCGCCACGCTTCCCGAAGGGAGAAAGGCGGACAGGTATCCGGTAAGCGGC
AGGGTCGGAACAGGAGAGCGCACGAGGGAGCTTCCAGGGGGAAACGCCTGGTATCTTTATAGTCCTGTCG
GGTTTCGCCACCTCTGACTTGAGCGTCGATTTTTGTGATGCTCGTCAGGGGGGCGGAGCCTGTGGAAAAA
CGCCAGCAACGCGGCCTTTTTACGGTTCCTGGCCTTTTGCTGGCCTTTTGCTCACA
